Addgene plasmid #192407: LLP763_L2pV3_ANIMPLYB_B3RT_FRT_OCS_Rluc_0I_lacZ
Purpose: To act as the 0-input state of the A NIMPLY B gate.
Depositing lab: Ryan Lister. Depositing organization: University of Western Australia. Publication: Synthetic memory circuits for stable cell reprogramming in plants. Lloyd JPB, Ly F, Gong P, Pflueger J, Swain T, Pflueger C, Fourie E, Khan MA, Kidd BN, Lister R. Nat Biotechnol. 2022 Jul 4. pii: 10.1038/s41587-022-01383-2. doi: 10.1038/s41587-022-01383-2. PubMed 35788565.
Backbone
  Vector backbone: pAGM4673
  Backbone manufacturer: Sylvestre Marillonnet
  Vector type: Plant Expression, Synthetic Biology
Growth in bacteria
  Bacterial resistance: Kanamycin, 50 μg/mL
  Growth temperature: 30°C
  Growth strain: DH5alpha
  Copy number: Unknown
Gene/Insert
  Gene/Insert name: B3RT-Act2-B3RT::FRT-OCS-FRT::Rluc
  Species: Renilla reniformis
  Tag / fusion protein: PEST (C terminal on insert)
  Cloning method: Restriction Enzyme; 5′ cloning site unknown (unknown if destroyed)
Terms and licenses: Academic/Nonprofit Terms; Industry Terms: Not Available to Industry
Depositor comments: Other genes: TCTP1::Fluc
How to cite: LLP763_L2pV3_ANIMPLYB_B3RT_FRT_OCS_Rluc_0I_lacZ was a gift from Ryan Lister (Addgene plasmid # 192407 ; http://n2t.net/addgene:192407 ; RRID:Addgene_192407)
