[The description below was written by a language model from this plasmid's Addgene catalogue record and pLannotate feature annotations shown in this document.]
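Description:
LLP763_L2pV3_ANIMPLYB_B3RT_FRT_OCS_Rluc_0I_lacZ is a multigene plant expression construct built in the binary T-DNA backbone pAGM4673, made for a synthetic-biology study of recombinase-based memory circuits in plants. The backbone carries nopaline-type left and right T-DNA border repeats, a broad-host-range IncP oriV with its trfA replication gene for maintenance in hosts such as Agrobacterium, a ColE1/pUC-type origin for E. coli, and a kanamycin resistance gene for bacterial selection. A lac promoter/operator–lacZα cassette with a pUC-type polylinker lies just inside the right border. This matches the "lacZ" in the name and probably serves as a blue/white slot for adding further modules, though the record does not say so.

The logic-gate unit is described as B3RT-Act2-B3RT::FRT-OCS-FRT::Rluc. An Act2 promoter flanked by B3 recombinase target sites drives Renilla luciferase, but an octopine synthase terminator flanked by minimal FRT sites sits within the TMV Ω leader between promoter and reporter. The B3RT sites and promoter are not annotated in the feature table; they presumably occupy the unannotated region upstream of the first Ω fragment. In this 0-input state the terminator should block reporter expression. FLP excision of the terminator would switch output on, whereas B3 excision of the promoter would abolish it, giving A NIMPLY B behaviour. The Rluc coding sequence contains a potato IV2 intron and ends in a C-terminal PEST degron (annotated as a DREB2A fragment), followed by a CaMV poly(A) signal. A second unit, TCTP1::Fluc, expresses firefly luciferase with a gene 7 terminator, presumably as a normalisation control for dual-luciferase readouts. The plasmid serves as the unrecombined reference state of the gate.
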