Features (pLannotate 1.2.2; 25 found; start..end, strand, type, name):
    890..910     +  misc_feature   TMV Ω (fragment): translational enhancer from the tobacco mosaic virus 5'-leader sequence (Gallie et al., 1988)
    911..944     +  protein_bind   FRT (minimal): supports FLP-mediated excision but not integration (Turan and Bode, 2011) FLP recombinase from the Saccharomyces cerevisiae 2μ plasmid
    945..1652    +  terminator     OCS terminator: octopine synthase terminator
   1653..1686    +  protein_bind   FRT (minimal): supports FLP-mediated excision but not integration (Turan and Bode, 2011) FLP recombinase from the Saccharomyces cerevisiae 2μ plasmid
   1687..1721    +  misc_feature   TMV Ω (fragment): translational enhancer from the tobacco mosaic virus 5'-leader sequence (Gallie et al., 1988)
   1753..1941    +  intron         IV2 intron: modified second intron of the potato ST-LS1 gene (Vancanneyt et al., 1990)
   1939..2844    +  CDS            LUCI_RENRE: Experimental evidence at protein level: Swiss-Prot protein existence level 1. Upon binding the substrate, the enzyme catalyzes an oxygenation, producing a very short-lived hydroperoxide that cyclizes into a dioxetanone structure, which collapses, releasing a CO(2) molecule. The spontaneous breakdown of the dioxetanone releases the energy (about 50 kcal/mole) that is necessary to generate the excited state of the coelenteramide product, which is the singlet form of the monoanion. In vivo the product undergoes the process of nonradiative energy transfer to an accessory protein, a green fluoresce
   2851..2925    +  CDS            DREB2A (fragment): DRE2A_ARATH - Also known as ERF045. Experimental evidence at protein level: Swiss-Prot protein existence level 1. Transcriptional activator that binds specifically to the DNA sequence 5'-[AG]CCGAC-3'. Binding to the C-repeat/DRE element mediates high salinity- and dehydration-inducible transcription. From Arabidopsis thaliana (Mouse-ear cress).
   2969..3143    +  polyA_signal   CaMV poly(A) signal: cauliflower mosaic virus polyadenylation signal
   3531..5180    +  CDS            LUCI_PHOPY: Experimental evidence at protein level: Swiss-Prot protein existence level 1. Produces green light with a wavelength of 562 nm. From Photinus pyralis (Common eastern firefly) (Lampyris pyralis).
   5203..5403    +  terminator     gene 7 terminator: transcription terminator for octopine-type Ti plasmid gene 7
   5419..5461    +  CDS            lacI (fragment): lac repressor; lacI; The lac repressor binds to the lac operator to inhibit transcription in E. coli. This inhibition can be relieved by adding lactose or isopropyl-β-D-thiogalactopyranoside (IPTG).
   5474..5495    +  protein_bind   CAP binding site: CAP binding activates transcription in the presence of cAMP. E. coli catabolite activator protein
   5510..5540    +  promoter       lac promoter: promoter for the E. coli lac operon
   5548..5564    +  protein_bind   lac operator: The lac repressor binds to the lac operator to inhibit transcription in E. coli. This inhibition can be relieved by adding lactose or isopropyl-β-D-thiogalactopyranoside (IPTG). lac repressor encoded by lacI
   5601..5657    -  misc_feature   MCS: pUC18/19 multiple cloning site
   5654..5811    +  CDS            lacZα (fragment): LacZα fragment of β-galactosidase; lacZ fragment
   5817..5916    -  misc_feature   bom (fragment): basis of mobility region from pBR322
   6039..6063    +  misc_feature   RB T-DNA repeat: right border repeat from nopaline C58 T-DNA
   6160..6791    +  rep_origin     oriV: incP origin of replication
   6882..6986    +  promoter       AmpR promoter: bla
   6987..7781    +  CDS            KanR: aminoglycoside phosphotransferase; aphA-3; confers resistance to kanamycin
   7952..8540    +  rep_origin     ori: high-copy-number ColE1/pMB1/pBR322/pUC origin of replication
   8876..10021   +  CDS            trfA: TRFA_ECOLX - Experimental evidence at protein level: Swiss-Prot protein existence level 1. Also involved in plasmid copy number control, promoting intermolecular coupling of protein bound iterons at oriV, which inhibits replication initiation. From Escherichia coli.
  10170..10194   +  misc_feature   LB T-DNA repeat: left border repeat from nopaline C58 T-DNA
>Addgene plasmid #192407 | LLP763_L2pV3_ANIMPLYB_B3RT_FRT_OCS_Rluc_0I_lacZ | addgene full sequence | sequence record 378012 | Addgene NGS Result
GTGCCGAATTCGGATCCGGAGGGTTGCTTAAGAATAAGTAATTCTTAAGCAACCTCGACAAAATTTAGAA
CGAACTTAATTATGATCTCAAATACATTGATACATATCTCATCTAGATCTAGGTTATCATTATGTAAGAA
AGTTTTGACGAATATGGCACGACAAAATGGCTAGACTCGATGTAATTGGTATCTCAACTCAACATTATAC
TTATACCAAACATTAGTTAGACAAAATTTAAACAACTATTTTTTATGTATGCAAGAGTCAGCATATGTAT
AATTGATTCAGAATCGTTTTGACGAGTTCGGATGTAGTAGTAGCCATTATTTAATGTACATACTAATCGT
GAATAGTGAATATGATGAAACATTGTATCTTATTGTATAAATATCCATAAACACATCATGAAAGACACTT
TCTTTCACGGTCTGAATTAATTATGATACAATTCTAATAGAAAACGAATTAAATTACGTTGAATTGTATG
AAATCTAATTGAACAAGCCAACCACGACGACGACTAACGTTGCCTGGATTGACTCGGTTTAAGTTAACCA
CTAAAAAAACGGAGCTGTCATGTAACACGCGGATCGAGCAGGTCACAGTCATGAAGCCATCAAAGCAAAA
GAACTAATCCAAGGGCTGAGATGATTAATTAGTTTAAAAATTAGTTAACACGAGGGAAAAGGCTGTCTGA
CAGCCAGGTCACGTTATCTTTACCTGTGGTCGAAATGATTCGTGTCTGTCGATTTTAATTATTTTTTTGA
AAGGCCGAAAATAAAGTTGTAAGAGATAAACCCGCCTATATAAATTCATATATTTTCCTCTCCGCTTTGA
AGGTTGCTTAAGAATAAGTAATTCTTAAGCAACCTACTGTATTTTTACAACAATTACCAACAACAACAAA
GAAGTTCCTATTCTCTAGAAAGTATAGGAACTTCCTGCTTTAATGAGATATGCGAGAAGCCTATGATCGC
ATGATATTTGCTTTCAATTCTGTTGTGCACGTTGTAAAAAACCTGAGCATGTGTAGCTCAGATCCTTACC
GCCGGTTTCGGTTCATTCTAATGAATATATCACCCGTTACTATCGTATTTTTATGAATAATATTCTCCGT
TCAATTTACTGATTGTACCCTACTACTTATATGTACAATATTAAAATGAAAACAATATATTGTGCTGAAT
AGGTTTATAGCGACATCTATGATAGAGCGCCACAATAACAAACAATTGCGTTTTATTATTACAAATCCAA
TTTTAAAAAAAGCGGCAGAACCGGTCAAACCTAAAAGACTGATTACATAAATCTTATTCAAATTTCAAAA
GTGCCCCAGGGGCTAGTATCTACGACACACCGAGCGGCGAACTAATAACGCTCACTGAAGGGAACTCCGG
TTCCCCGCCGGCGCGCATGGGTGAGATTCCTTGAAGTTGAGTATTGGCCGTCCGCTCTACCGAAAGTTAC
GGGCACCATTCAACCCGGTCCAGCACGGCGGCCGGGTAACCGACTTGCTGCCCCGAGAATTATGCAGCAT
TTTTTTGGTGTATGTGGGCCCCAAATGAAGTGCAGGTCAAACCTTGACAGTGACGACAAATCGTTGGGCG
GGTCCAGGGCGAATTTTGCGACAACATGTCGAGGCTCAGCAGGAAGTTCCTATTCTCTAGAAAGTATAGG
AACTTCCAACAAACAACATTACAATTACTATTTACAATTACAATGACTTCAAAGGTGTATGATCCTGAGC
AGGTAAGTTTCTGCTTCTACCTTTGATATATATATAATAATTATCATTAATTAGTAGTAATATAATATTT
CAAATATTTTTTTCAAAATAAAAGAATGTAGTATATAGCAATTGCTTTTCTGTAGTTTATAAGTGTGTAT
ATTTTAATTTATAACTTTTCTAATATATGACCAAAATTTGTTGATGTGCAGAGAAAAAGAATGATAACTG
GTCCACAATGGTGGGCAAGATGTAAACAGATGAACGTGCTTGATTCTTTCATTAATTACTACGATTCAGA
AAAGCACGCTGAGAATGCAGTTATCTTTCTTCACGGAAACGCTGCATCTTCATATTTGTGGAGACATGTT
GTGCCTCACATTGAACCAGTGGCTAGGTGTATTATCCCAGATCTTATCGGAATGGGAAAGTCTGGTAAAT
CTGGAAATGGTTCTTACAGACTTTTGGATCATTATAAGTACCTCACAGCTTGGTTCGAACTTCTCAACTT
ACCTAAGAAGATTATTTTCGTTGGACACGATTGGGGTGCTTGCTTGGCATTCCATTACTCATACGAACAC
CAAGATAAGATCAAAGCTATAGTTCATGCAGAGAGTGTTGTGGATGTGATAGAATCTTGGGATGAGTGGC
CAGATATTGAAGAGGATATTGCTTTGATCAAGTCTGAAGAGGGAGAAAAGATGGTTCTCGAAAATAACTT
TTTCGTGGAAACTATGCTTCCTTCAAAGATTATGAGAAAATTGGAACCAGAAGAGTTTGCTGCATATCTC
GAACCTTTCAAGGAAAAAGGAGAGGTTAGAAGGCCAACACTCAGTTGGCCTAGGGAAATACCATTAGTTA
AGGGAGGTAAACCTGATGTTGTGCAGATCGTGAGAAATTATAACGCTTACCTTAGGGCATCAGATGATTT
GCCTAAGATGTTCATCGAGTCAGATCCAGGATTTTTCAGTAATGCTATAGTTGAAGGTGCAAAGAAATTT
CCAAACACCGAGTTCGTTAAGGTGAAAGGATTGCATTTCTCACAAGAAGATGCTCCTGATGAGATGGGAA
AGTATATTAAGTCTTTTGTTGAAAGAGTGCTCAAAAACGAGCAGGGTTCTCGATCTGATGCTTCTGAAGT
AACGTCAACAAGCTCCCAGTCTGAGGTATGCACAGTGGAAACGCCAGGTTGTGTTGGTTCTTAAGCTTCT
CTAGCTAGAGTCGATCGACAAGCTCGAGTTTCTCCATAATAATGTGTGAGTAGTTCCCAGATAAGGGAAT
TAGGGTTCCTATAGGGTTTCGCTCATGTGTTGAGCATATAAGAAACCCTTAGTATGTATTTGTATTTGTA
AAATACTTCTATCAATAAAATTTCTAATTCCTAAAACCAAAATCCAGTACTAAAATCCAGATCGCTGCAA
GAATTCAAGCTTGGAGCCAACACTCGAATCCCCACCCGTTGGACCAAACCCGGCTCATTAAGCGTCGGTT
CAGATTTATTTCCTTTATTTAAAAAAAAGGAAAGGGTAAAAAATAGAAAATTGGAAACAGTTAAAGCCCA
AAATTGTAATTTACCGAGAATTGTAAATTTACCTGAAAACCCTACGCTATAGTTTCGACTATAAATACCA
AACTTAGGACCTCACTTCAGAATCCCCTCGTCGCTGCGTCTCTCTCCCGCAACCTTCGATTTTCGTTTAT
TCGCATCCATCGGAGAGAGAAAACAATCAATAAGCGACCTACTACAAACAAGTAAGTAAGAGAAAAACCA
AAAGAAGAAGAGAAACAACAAGAAGAAGTAATGGAGGACGCCAAAAACATAAAGAAAGGCCCGGCGCCAT
TCTATCCTCTAGAGGATGGAACCGCTGGAGAGCAACTGCATAAGGCTATGAAGAGATACGCCCTGGTTCC
TGGAACAATTGCTTTTACAGATGCACATATCGAGGTGAACATCACGTACGCGGAATACTTCGAAATGTCC
GTTCGGTTGGCAGAAGCTATGAAACGATATGGGCTGAATACAAATCACAGAATCGTCGTATGCAGTGAAA
ACTCTCTTCAATTCTTTATGCCGGTGTTGGGCGCGTTATTTATCGGAGTTGCAGTTGCGCCCGCGAACGA
CATTTATAATGAACGTGAATTGCTCAACAGTATGAACATTTCGCAGCCTACCGTAGTGTTTGTTTCCAAA
AAGGGGTTGCAAAAAATTTTGAACGTGCAAAAAAAATTACCAATAATCCAGAAAATTATTATCATGGATT
CTAAAACGGATTACCAGGGATTTCAGTCGATGTACACGTTCGTCACATCTCATCTACCTCCCGGTTTTAA
TGAATACGATTTTGTACCAGAGTCCTTTGATCGTGACAAAACAATTGCACTGATAATGAATTCCTCTGGA
TCTACTGGGTTACCTAAGGGTGTGGCCCTTCCGCATAGAACTGCCTGCGTCAGATTCTCGCATGCCAGAG
ATCCTATTTTTGGCAATCAAATCATTCCGGATACTGCGATTTTAAGTGTTGTTCCATTCCATCACGGTTT
TGGAATGTTTACTACACTCGGATATTTGATATGTGGATTTCGAGTCGTCTTAATGTATAGATTTGAAGAA
GAGCTGTTTTTACGATCCCTTCAGGATTACAAAATTCAAAGTGCGTTGCTAGTACCAACCCTATTTTCAT
TCTTCGCCAAAAGCACTCTGATTGACAAATACGATTTATCTAATTTACACGAAATTGCTTCTGGGGGCGC
ACCTCTTTCGAAAGAAGTCGGGGAAGCGGTTGCAAAACGCTTCCATCTTCCAGGGATACGACAAGGATAT
GGGCTCACTGAGACTACATCAGCTATTCTGATTACACCCGAGGGGGATGATAAACCGGGCGCGGTCGGTA
AAGTTGTTCCATTTTTTGAAGCGAAGGTTGTGGATCTGGATACCGGGAAAACGCTGGGCGTTAATCAGAG
AGGCGAATTATGTGTCAGAGGACCTATGATTATGTCCGGTTATGTAAACAATCCGGAAGCGACCAACGCC
TTGATTGACAAGGATGGATGGCTACATTCTGGAGACATAGCTTACTGGGACGAGGACGAACACTTCTTCA
TAGTTGACCGCTTGAAGTCTTTAATTAAATACAAAGGATATCAGGTGGCCCCCGCTGAATTGGAATCGAT
ATTGTTACAACACCCCAACATCTTCGACGCGGGCGTGGCAGGTCTGCCCGACGATGACGCCGGTGAACTT
CCCGCCGCCGTTGTTGTTTTGGAGCACGGAAAGACGATGACGGAAAAAGAGATCGTGGATTACGTCGCCA
GTCAAGTAACAACCGCGAAAAAGTTGCGCGGAGGAGTTGTGTTTGTGGACGAAGTACCGAAAGGTCTTAC
CGGAAAACTCGACGCAAGAAAAATCAGAGAGATCCTCATAAAGGCCAAGAAGGGCGGAAAGTCCAAATTG
TAAGCTTGATCCCCCGTCGACAGCTAGCTATATCATCAATTTATGTATTACACATAATATCGCACTCAGT
CTTTCATCTACGGCAATGTACCAGCTGATATAATCAGTTATTGAAATATTTCTGAATTTAAACTTGCATC
AATAAATTTATGTTTTTGCTTGGACTGTAATACCTGACTTGTTATTTTATCAATAAATATTTAAACTATA
TTTCTTTCAAGATCGCTACTATGAGACCGCAGCTGGCACGACAGGTTTCCCGACTGGAAAGCGGGCAGTG
AGCGCAACGCAATTAATGTGAGTTAGCTCACTCATTAGGCACCCCAGGCTTTACACTTTATGCTTCCGGC
TCGTATGTTGTGTGGAATTGTGAGCGGATAACAATTTCACACAGGAAACAGCTATGACCATGATTACGCC
AAGCTTGCATGCCTGCAGGTCGACTCTAGAGGATCCCCGGGTGCCGAGCTCGAATTCACTGGCCGTCGTT
TTACAACGTCGTGACTGGGAAAACCCTGGCGTTACCCAACTTAATCGCCTTGCAGCACATCCCCCTTTCG
CCAGCTGGCGTAATAGCGAAGAGGCCCGCACCGATCGCCCTTCCCAACAGTTGCGCAGCCTGAATGGCGA
ATGGCGCCTGATGCGGTATTTTCTCCTTACGCATCTGTGCGGTATTTCACACCGCATATGGTGCACTCTC
AGTACAATCTGCTCTGATGCCGCATAGTTAAGCCAGCCCCGACACCCGCCAACACCCGCTGACGCGCCCT
GACGGGCTTGTCTGCTCCCGGCATCCGCTTACAGACAAGCTGTGACGGTCTCAGGGACACGAAGTGATCC
GTTTAAACTATCAGTGTTTGACAGGATATATTGGCGGGTAAACCTAAGAGAAAAGAGCGTTTATTAGAAT
AATCGGATATTTAAAAGGGCGTGAAAAGGTTTATCCGTTCGTCCATTTGTATGTGCCAGCCGCCTTTGCG
ACGCTCACCGGGCTGGTTGCCCTCGCCGCTGGGCTGGCGGCCGTCTATGGCCCTGCAAACGCGCCAGAAA
CGCCGTCGAAGCCGTGTGCGAGACACCGCGGCCGCCGGCGTTGTGGATACCTCGCGGAAAACTTGGCCCT
CACTGACAGATGAGGGGCGGACGTTGACACTTGAGGGGCCGACTCACCCGGCGCGGCGTTGACAGATGAG
GGGCAGGCTCGATTTCGGCCGGCGACGTGGAGCTGGCCAGCCTCGCAAATCGGCGAAAACGCCTGATTTT
ACGCGAGTTTCCCACAGATGATGTGGACAAGCCTGGGGATAAGTGCCCTGCGGTATTGACACTTGAGGGG
CGCGACTACTGACAGATGAGGGGCGCGATCCTTGACACTTGAGGGGCAGAGTGCTGACAGATGAGGGGCG
CACCTATTGACATTTGAGGGGCTGTCCACAGGCAGAAAATCCAGCATTTGCAAGGGTTTCCGCCCGTTTT
TCGGCCACCGCTAACCTGTCTTTTAACCTGCTTTTAAACCAATATTTATAAACCTTGTTTTTAACCAGGG
CTGCGCCCTGTGCGCGTGACCGCGCACGCCGAAGGGGGGTGCCCCCCCTTCTCGAACCCTCCCGGCCCGC
TAACGCGGGCCTCCCATCCCCCCAGGGGCTGCGCCCCTCGGCCGCGAACGGCCTCACCCCAAAAATGGCA
GCGCTGGCCAATTCCCGAGTGCGCGGAACCCCTATTTGTTTATTTTTCTAAATACATTCAAATATGTATC
CGCTCATGAGACAATAACCCTGATAAATGCTTCAATAATATTGAAAAAGGAAGAGTATGGCTAAAATGAG
AATATCACCGGAATTGAAAAAACTGATCGAAAAATACCGCTGCGTAAAAGATACGGAAGGAATGTCTCCT
GCTAAGGTATATAAGCTGGTGGGAGAAAATGAAAACCTATATTTAAAAATGACGGACAGCCGGTATAAAG
GGACCACCTATGATGTGGAACGGGAAAAGGACATGATGCTATGGCTGGAAGGAAAGCTGCCTGTTCCAAA
GGTCCTGCACTTTGAACGGCATGATGGCTGGAGCAATCTGCTCATGAGTGAGGCCGATGGCGTCCTTTGC
TCGGAAGAGTATGAAGATGAACAAAGCCCTGAAAAGATTATCGAGCTGTATGCGGAGTGCATCAGGCTCT
TTCACTCCATCGACATATCGGATTGTCCCTATACGAATAGCTTAGACAGCCGCTTAGCCGAATTGGATTA
CTTACTGAATAACGATCTGGCCGATGTGGATTGCGAAAACTGGGAAGAGGACACTCCATTTAAAGATCCG
CGCGAGCTGTATGATTTTTTAAAGACGGAAAAGCCCGAAGAGGAACTTGTCTTTTCCCACGGCGACCTGG
GAGACAGCAACATCTTTGTGAAAGATGGCAAAGTAAGTGGCTTTATTGATCTTGGGAGAAGCGGCAGGGC
GGACAAGTGGTATGACATTGCCTTCTGCGTCCGGTCGCTCAGGGAGGATATCGGGGAAGAACAGTATGTC
GAGCTATTTTTTGACTTACTGGGGATCAAGCCTGATTGGGAGAAAATAAAATATTATATTTTACTGGATG
AATTGTTTTAGCTGTCAGACCAAGTTTACTCATATATACTTTAGATTGATTTAAAACTTCATTTTTAATT
TAAAAGGATCTAGGTGAAGATCCTTTTTGATAATCTCATGACCAAAATCCCTTAACGTGAGTTTTCGTTC
CACTGAGCGTCAGACCCCGTAGAAAAGATCAAAGGATCTTCTTGAGATCCTTTTTTTCTGCGCGTAATCT
GCTGCTTGCAAACAAAAAAACCACCGCTACCAGCGGTGGTTTGTTTGCCGGATCAAGAGCTACCAACTCT
TTTTCCGAAGGTAACTGGCTTCAGCAGAGCGCAGATACCAAATACTGTTCTTCTAGTGTAGCCGTAGTTA
GGCCACCACTTCAAGAACTCTGTAGCACCGCCTACATACCTCGCTCTGCTAATCCTGTTACCAGTGGCTG
CTGCCAGTGGCGATAAGTCGTGTCTTACCGGGTTGGACTCAAGACGATAGTTACCGGATAAGGCGCAGCG
GTCGGGCTGAACGGGGGGTTCGTGCACACAGCCCAGCTTGGAGCGAACGACCTACACCGAACTGAGATAC
CTACAGCGTGAGCTATGAGAAAGCGCCACGCTTCCCGAAGGGAGAAAGGCGGACAGGTATCCGGTAAGCG
GCAGGGTCGGAACAGGAGAGCGCACGAGGGAGCTTCCAGGGGGAAACGCCTGGTATCTTTATAGTCCTGT
CGGGTTTCGCCACCTCTGACTTGAGCGTCGATTTTTGTGATGCTCGTCAGGGGGGCGGAGCCTATGGAAA
AACGCCAGCAACGCGGCCTTTTTACGGTTCCTGGCAGATCCTAGATGTGGCGCAACGATGCCGGCGACAA
GCAGGAGCGCACCGACTTCTTCCGCATCAAGTGTTTTGGCTCTCAGGCCGAGGCCCACGGCAAGTATTTG
GGCAAGGGGTCGCTGGTATTCGTGCAGGGCAAGATTCGGAATACCAAGTACGAGAAGGACGGCCAGACGG
TCTACGGGACCGACTTCATTGCCGATAAGGTGGATTATCTGGACACCAAGGCACCAGGCGGGTCAAATCA
GGAATAAGGGCACATTGCCCCGGCGTGAGTCGGGGCAATCCCGCAAGGAGGGTGAATGAATCGGACGTTT
GACCGGAAGGCATACAGGCAAGAACTGATCGACGCGGGGTTTTCCGCCGAGGATGCCGAAACCATCGCAA
GCCGCACCGTCATGCGTGCGCCCCGCGAAACCTTCCAGTCCGTCGGCTCGATGGTCCAGCAAGCTACGGC
CAAGATCGAGCGCGACAGCGTGCAACTGGCTCCCCCTGCCCTGCCCGCGCCATCGGCCGCCGTGGAGCGT
TCGCGTCGTCTTGAACAGGAGGCGGCAGGTTTGGCGAAGTCGATGACCATCGACACGCGAGGAACTATGA
CGACCAAGAAGCGAAAAACCGCCGGCGAGGACCTGGCAAAACAGGTCAGCGAGGCCAAGCAGGCCGCGTT
GCTGAAACACACGAAGCAGCAGATCAAGGAAATGCAGCTTTCCTTGTTCGATATTGCGCCGTGGCCGGAC
ACGATGCGAGCGATGCCAAACGACACGGCCCGCTCTGCCCTGTTCACCACGCGCAACAAGAAAATCCCGC
GCGAGGCGCTGCAAAACAAGGTCATTTTCCACGTCAACAAGGACGTGAAGATCACCTACACCGGCGTCGA
GCTGCGGGCCGACGATGACGAACTGGTGTGGCAGCAGGTGTTGGAGTACGCGAAGCGCACCCCTATCGGC
GAGCCGATCACCTTCACGTTCTACGAGCTTTGCCAGGACCTGGGCTGGTCGATCAATGGCCGGTATTACA
CGAAGGCCGAGGAATGCCTGTCGCGCCTACAGGCGACGGCGATGGGCTTCACGTCCGACCGCGTTGGGCA
CCTGGAATCGGTGTCGCTGCTGCACCGCTTCCGCGTCCTGGACCGTGGCAAGAAAACGTCCCGTTGCCAG
GTCCTGATCGACGAGGAAATCGTCGTGCTGTTTGCTGGCGACCACTACACGAAATTCATATGGGAGAAGT
ACCGCAAGCTGTCGCCGACGGCCCGACGGATGTTCGACTATTTCAGCTCGCACCGGGAGCCGTACCCGCT
CAAGCTGGAAACCTTCCGCCTCATGTGCGGATCGGATTCCACCCGCGTGAAGAAGTGGCGCGAGCAGGTC
GGCGAAGCCTGCGAAGAGTTGCGAGGCAGCGGCCTGGTGGAACACGCCTGGGTCAATGATGACCTGGTGC
ATTGCAAACGCTAGGGCCTTGTGGGGTCAGTTCCGGCTGGGGGTTCAGCAGCCCCTGCTCGGATCTGTTG
GACCGGACAGTAGTCATGGTTGATGGGCTGCCTGTATCGAGTGGTGATTTTGTGCCGAGCTGCCGGTCGG
GGAGCTGTTGGCTGGCTGGTGGCAGGATATATTGTGGTGTAAACAAATTGACGCTTAGACAACTTAATAA
CACATTGCGGACGTTTTTAATGTACTGGGGTTGAACACTCT
